>Addgene plasmid #157306 | pD649-HAsp-BSG-COMP5AP-AviTag-9xHis | depositor full sequence | sequence record 303721 | Full Sequence
TTTCAATATTATTGAAGCATTTATCAGGGTTATTGTCTCATGAGCGGATACATATTTGAATGTATTTAGA
AAAATAAACAAATAGGGGTCAGTGTTACAACCAATTAACCAATTCTGAACATTATCGCGAGCCCATTTAT
ACCTGAATATGGCTCATAACACCCCTTGCTCATGACCAAAATCCCTTAACGTGAGTTACGCGCGCGTCGT
TCCACTGAGCGTCAGACCCCGTAGAAAAGATCAAAGGATCTTCTTGAGATCCTTTTTTTCTGCGCGTAAT
CTGCTGCTTGCAAACAAAAAAACCACCGCTACCAGCGGTGGTTTGTTTGCCGGATCAAGAGCTACCAACT
CTTTTTCCGAAGGTAACTGGCTTCAGCAGAGCGCAGATACCAAATACTGTTCTTCTAGTGTAGCCGTAGT
TAGCCCACCACTTCAAGAACTCTGTAGCACCGCCTACATACCTCGCTCTGCTAATCCTGTTACCAGTGGC
TGCTGCCAGTGGCGATAAGTCGTGTCTTACCGGGTTGGACTCAAGACGATAGTTACCGGATAAGGCGCAG
CGGTCGGGCTGAACGGGGGGTTCGTGCACACAGCCCAGCTTGGAGCGAACGACCTACACCGAACTGAGAT
ACCTACAGCGTGAGCTATGAGAAAGCGCCACGCTTCCCGAAGGGAGAAAGGCGGACAGGTATCCGGTAAG
CGGCAGGGTCGGAACAGGAGAGCGCACGAGGGAGCTTCCAGGGGGAAACGCCTGGTATCTTTATAGTCCT
GTCGGGTTTCGCCACCTCTGACTTGAGCGTCGATTTTTGTGATGCTCGTCAGGGGGGCGGAGCCTATGGA
AAAACGCCAGCAACGCGGCCTTTTTACGGTTCCTGGCCTTTTGCTGGCCTTTTGCTCACATGTTCTTTCC
TGCGTTATCCCCTGATTCTGTGGATAACCGTATTACCGCCTTTGAGTGAGCTGATACCGCTCGCCGCAGC
CGAACGACCGAGCGCAGCGAGTCAGTGAGCGAGGAAGCGGAAGGCGAGAGTAGGGAACTGCCAGGCATCA
AACTAAGCAGAAGGCCCCTGACGGATGGCCTTTTTGCGTTTCTACAAACTCTTTCTGTGTTGTAAAACGA
CGGCCAGTCTTAAGCTCGGGCCCCCTGGGCGGTTCTGATAACGAGTAATCGTTAATCCGCAAATAACGTA
AAAACCCGCTTCGGCGGGTTTTTTTATGGGGGGAGTTTAGGGAAAGAGCATTTGTCAGAATATTTAAGGG
CGCCTGTCACTTTGCTTGATATATGAGAATTATTTAACCTTATAAATGAGAAAAAAGCAACGCACTTTAA
ATAAGATACGTTGCTTTTTCGATTGATGAACACCTATAATTAAACTATTCATCTATTATTTATGATTTTT
TGTATATACAATATTTCTAGTTTGTTAAAGAGAATTAAGAAAATAAATCTCGAAAATAATAAAGGGAAAA
TCAGTTTTTGATATCAAAATTATACATGTCAACGATAATACAAAATATAATACAAACTATAAGATGTTAT
CAGTATTTATTATCATTTAGAATAAATTTTGTGTCGCCCTTAATTGTGAGCGGATAACAATTACGAGCTT
CATGCACAGTGGCGTTGACTCAATATTGGCCATTAGCCATATTATTCATTGGTTATATAGCATAAATCAA
TATTGGCTATTGGCCATTGCATACGTTGTATCTATATCATAATATGTACATTTATATTGGCTCATGTCCA
ATATGACCGCCATGTTGGCATTGATTATTGACTAGTTATTAATAGTAATCAATTACGGGGTCATTAGTTC
ATAGCCCATATATGGAGTTCCGCGTTACATAACTTACGGTAAATGGCCCGCCTGGCTGACCGCCCAACGA
CCCCCGCCCATTGACGTCAATAATGACGTATGTTCCCATAGTAACGCCAATAGGGACTTTCCATTGACGT
CAATGGGTGGAGTATTTACGGTAAACTGCCCACTTGGCAGTACATCAAGTGTATCATATGCCAAGTACGC
CCCCTATTGACGTCAATGACGGTAAATGGCCCGCCTGGCATTATGCCCAGTACATGACCTTATGGGACTT
TCCTACTTGGCAGTACATCTACGTATTAGTCATCGCTATTACCATGGTGATGCGGTTTTGGCAGTACATC
AATGGGCGTGGATAGCGGTTTGACTCACGGGGATTTCCAAGTCTCCACCCCATTGACGTCAATGGGAGTT
TGTTTTGGCACCAAAATCAACGGGACTTTCCAAAATGTCGTAACAACTCCGCCCCATTGACGCAAATGGG
CGGTAGGCGTGTACGGTGGGAGGTCTATATAAGCAGAGCTCGTTTAGTGAACCGTCAGATCGCCTGGAGA
CGCCATCCACGCTGTTTTGACCTCCATAGAAGACACCGGGACCGATCCAGCCTCCGCGGCCGGGAACGGT
GCATTGGAACGCGGATTCCCCGTGCCAAGAGTGACGTAAGTACCGCCTATAGAGTCTATAGGCCCACCCC
CTTGGCTTCGTTAGAACGCGGCTACAATTAATACATAACCTTATGTATCATACACATACGATTTAGGTGA
CACTATAGAATAACATCCACTTTGCCTTTCTCTCCACAGGTGTCCACTCCCAGGTCCAACTGCACCTCGG
TTCTATCGAAAACGCGCCTGCTAGCGCCACCATGAAGACCATCATTGCCCTGAGCTACATCTTCTGCCTG
GTGTTCGCTGCGGCCGCCGCATCTGGTGCTGCTGGATTTGTTCAGGCTCCCCTGTCTCAGCAGAGATGGG
TTGGAGGATCTGTGGAACTGCACTGTGAAGCCGTGGGAAGCCCTGTGCCTGAGATCCAATGGTGGTTCGA
AGGACAGGGCCCCAACGATACCTGTTCTCAACTGTGGGATGGCGCCAGACTGGACAGAGTGCACATCCAC
GCCACATATCACCAGCACGCCGCCAGCACCATCAGCATCGATACACTGGTGGAAGAGGACACCGGCACCT
ACGAGTGCAGAGCCAGCAACGACCCCGACAGAAATCACCTGACACGGGCCCCTAGAGTGAAATGGGTTCG
AGCACAGGCAGTGGTGCTGGTGCTGGAACCTGGCACCGTGTTTACCACAGTGGAAGATCTGGGCAGCAAG
ATCCTGCTGACCTGCAGCCTGAATGACAGCGCCACCGAAGTGACAGGCCACAGATGGCTGAAAGGCGGCG
TGGTGCTGAAAGAAGATGCCCTGCCTGGCCAGAAAACCGAGTTCAAGGTGGACTCCGATGACCAGTGGGG
CGAGTACAGCTGTGTGTTCCTGCCTGAACCTATGGGCACCGCCAATATCCAGCTGCACGGACCTCCAAGA
GTGAAGGCCGTGAAGTCCAGCGAGCACATCAATGAGGGCGAGACAGCCATGCTCGTGTGCAAGTCTGAAA
GCGTGCCACCTGTGACCGACTGGGCCTGGTACAAGATCACCGATAGCGAGGACAAGGCCCTGATGAACGG
CAGCGAGAGCAGATTCTTCGTGTCCTCTAGCCAGGGCAGAAGCGAGCTGCACATCGAGAACCTGAACATG
GAAGCCGATCCTGGCCAGTACAGATGCAACGGCACAAGCAGCAAGGGCAGCGATCAGGCCATCATCACCC
TGAGAGTCAGAAGCCACCTGGCTGGCGCGCCGGAAGATCAAGTTGATCCAAGATTGATTGATGGCAAGGG
CGGATCTCTGGAGGTGCTGTTCCAGGGACCAGGCGGAAGCGGCAATCCCGGCGGCGATCTGGCCCCCCAG
ATGCTGCGCGAGCTGCAGGAGACCAATGCCGCCCTGCAGGACGTGCGCGAGCTGCTGCGCCACCGCGTGA
AGGAGATCACCTTCCTGAAGAACACCGTGATGGAGTGCGACGCCTGCGGTATGCAGCCCTCTAGAGGCTC
CGGCTCCATCATCCCAGTTGAGGAGGAGAACCCGGACTTCTGGAACCGCGAGGCAGCCGAGGCCCTGGGT
GCCGCCAAGAAGCTGCAGCCTGCACAGACAGCCGCCAAGAACCTCATCATCTTCCTGGGCGATGGGATGG
GGGTGTCTACGGTGACAGCTGCCAGGATCCTAAAAGGGCAGAAGAAGGACAAACTGGGGCCTGAGATACC
CCTGGCCATGGACCGCTTCCCATATGTGGCTCTGTCCAAGACATACAATGTAGACAAACATGTGCCAGAC
AGTGGAGCCACAGCCACGGCCTACCTGTGCGGGGTCAAGGGCAACTTCCAGACCATTGGCTTGAGTGCAG
CCGCCCGCTTTAACCAGTGCAACACGACACGCGGCAACGAGGTCATCTCCGTGATGAATCGGGCCAAGAA
AGCAGGGAAGTCAGTGGGAGTGGTAACCACCACACGAGTGCAGCACGCCTCGCCAGCCGGCACCTACGCC
CACACGGTGAACCGCAACTGGTACTCGGACGCCGACGTGCCTGCCTCGGCCCGCCAGGAGGGGTGCCAGG
ACATCGCTACGCAGCTCATCTCCAACATGGACATTGACGTGATCCTAGGTGGAGGCCGAAAGTACATGTT
TCGCATGGGAACCCCAGACCCTGAGTACCCAGATGACTACAGCCAAGGTGGGACCAGGCTGGACGGGAAG
AATCTGGTGCAGGAATGGCTGGCGAAGCGCCAGGGTGCCCGGTATGTGTGGAACCGCACTGAGCTCATGC
AGGCTTCCCTGGACCCGTCTGTGACCCATCTCATGGGTCTCTTTGAGCCTGGAGACATGAAATACGAGAT
CCACCGAGACTCCACACTGGACCCCTCCCTGATGGAGATGACAGAGGCTGCCCTGCGCCTGCTGAGCAGG
AACCCCCGCGGCTTCTTCCTCTTCGTGGAGGGTGGTCGCATCGACCATGGTCATCATGAAAGCAGGGCTT
ACCGGGCACTGACTGAGACGATCATGTTCGACGACGCCATTGAGAGGGCGGGCCAGCTCACCAGCGAGGA
GGACACGCTGAGCCTCGTCACTGCCGACCACTCCCACGTCTTCTCCTTCGGAGGCTACCCCCTGCGAGGG
AGCTCCATCTTCGGGCTGGCCCCTGGCAAGGCCCGGGACAGGAAGGCCTACACGGTCCTCCTATACGGAA
ACGGTCCAGGCTATGTGCTCAAGGACGGCGCCCGGCCGGATGTTACCGAGAGCGAGAGCGGGAGCCCCGA
GTATCGGCAGCAGTCAGCAGTGCCCCTGGACGAAGAGACCCACGCAGGCGAGGACGTGGCGGTGTTCGCG
CGCGGCCCGCAGGCGCACCTGGTTCACGGCGTGCAGGAGCAGACCTTCATAGCGCACGTCATGGCCTTCG
CCGCCTGCCTGGAGCCCTACACCGCCTGCGACCTGGCGCCCCCCGCCGGCACCACCGACGCCGCGCACCC
GGGTGGCGGAGGACTGAACGACATCTTCGAGGCTCAGAAAATCGAATGGCACGAACATCACCATCACCAT
CACCATCACCATTAAGGCCGGCCTGTAGTCACTGGCACAACGCGTTACCCGGTAAGCCAATCGGGTATAC
ACGGTCGTCATACTGCAGACAGGGTTCTTCTACTTTGCAAGATAGTCTTGAGTAGTAAAATAAATAGATA
GAGAAAATCAGCCTCGACTGTGCCTTCTAGTTGCCAGCCATCTGTTGTTTGCCCCTCCCCCGTGCCTTCC
TTGACCCTGGAAGGTGCCACTCCCACTGTCCTTTCCTAATAAAATGAGGAAATTGCATCACAACACTCAA
CCCTATCTCGGTCTATTCTTTTGATTTATAAGGGATTTTGCCGATTTCGGCCTATTGGTTAAAAAATGAG
CTGATTTAACAAAAATTTAACGCGAATTAATTCTGTGGAATGTGTGTCAGTTAGGGTGTGGAAAGTCCCC
AGGCTCCCCAGCAGGCAGAAGTATGCAAAGCATGCATCTCAATTAGTCAGCAACCAGGTGTGGAAAGTCC
CCAGGCTCCCCAGCAGGCAGAAGTATGCAAAGCATGCATCTCAATTAGTCAGCAACCATAGTCCCGCCCC
TAACTCCGCCCATCCCGCCCCTAACTCCGCCCAGTTCCGCCCATTCTCCGCCCCATGGCTGACTAATTTT
TTTTATTTATGCAGAGGCCGAGGCCGCCTCTGCCTCTGAGCTATTCCAGAAGTAGTGAGGAGGCTTTTTT
GGAGGCCTAGGCTTTTGCAAAAAGCTCCCGGGAGCTTGTATATCCATTTTCGGATCTGATCAGCACGTGT
TGACAATTAATCATCGGCATAGTATATCGGCATAGTATAATACGACAAGGTGAGGAACTAAACCATGACC
GAGTACAAGCCCACGGTGCGCCTCGCCACCCGCGACGACGTCCCCAGGGCCGTACGCACCCTCGCCGCCG
CGTTCGCCGACTACCCCGCCACGCGCCACACCGTCGATCCGGACCGCCACATCGAGCGGGTCACCGAGCT
GCAAGAACTCTTCCTCACGCGCGTCGGGCTCGACATCGGCAAGGTGTGGGTCGCGGACGACGGCGCCGCG
GTGGCGGTCTGGACCACGCCGGAGAGCGTCGAAGCGGGGGCGGTGTTCGCCGAGATCGGCCCGCGCATGG
CCGAGTTGAGCGGTTCCCGGCTGGCCGCGCAGCAACAGATGGAAGGCCTCCTGGCGCCGCACCGGCCCAA
GGAGCCCGCGTGGTTCCTGGCCACCGTCGGCGTCTCGCCCGACCACCAGGGCAAGGGTCTGGGCAGCGCC
GTCGTGCTCCCCGGAGTGGAGGCGGCCGAGCGCGCCGGGGTGCCCGCCTTCCTGGAGACATCCGCGCCCC
GCAACCTCCCCTTCTACGAGCGGCTCGGCTTCACCGTCACCGCCGACGTCGAGGTGCCCGAAGGACCGCG
CACCTGGTGCATGACCCGCAAGCCCGGTGCCTGACACGTGCTACGAGATTTCGATTCCACCGCCGCCTTC
TATGAAAGGTTGGGCTTCGGAATCGTTTTCCGGGACGCCGGCTGGATGATCCTCCAGCGCGGGGATCTCA
TGCTGGAGTTCTTCGCCCACCCCAACTTGTTTATTGCAGCTTATAATGGTTACAAATAAAGCAATAGCAT
CACAAATTTCACAAATAAAGCATTTTTTTCACTGCATTCTAGTTGTGGTTTGTCCAAACTCATCAATGTA
TCTTATCATGTCTGTATACCGTCGACCTCTAGCTAGAGCTTGGCGTAATCATGGTCATTACCAATGCTTA
ATCAGTGAGGCACCTATCTCAGCGATCTGTCTATTTCGTTCATCCATAGTTGCCTGACTCCCCGTCGTGT
AGATAACTACGATACGGGAGGGCTTACCATCTGGCCCCAGCGCTGCGATGATACCGCGAGAACCACGCTC
ACCGGCTCCGGATTTATCAGCAATAAACCAGCCAGCCGGAAGGGCCGAGCGCAGAAGTGGTCCTGCAACT
TTATCCGCCTCCATCCAGTCTATTAATTGTTGCCGGGAAGCTAGAGTAAGTAGTTCGCCAGTTAATAGTT
TGCGCAACGTTGTTGCCATCGCTACAGGCATCGTGGTGTCACGCTCGTCGTTTGGTATGGCTTCATTCAG
CTCCGGTTCCCAACGATCAAGGCGAGTTACATGATCCCCCATGTTGTGCAAAAAAGCGGTTAGCTCCTTC
GGTCCTCCGATCGTTGTCAGAAGTAAGTTGGCCGCAGTGTTATCACTCATGGTTATGGCAGCACTGCATA
ATTCTCTTACTGTCATGCCATCCGTAAGATGCTTTTCTGTGACTGGTGAGTACTCAACCAAGTCATTCTG
AGAATAGTGTATGCGGCGACCGAGTTGCTCTTGCCCGGCGTCAATACGGGATAATACCGCGCCACATAGC
AGAACTTTAAAAGTGCTCATCATTGGAAAACGTTCTTCGGGGCGAAAACTCTCAAGGATCTTACCGCTGT
TGAGATCCAGTTCGATGTAACCCACTCGTGCACCCAACTGATCTTCAGCATCTTTTACTTTCACCAGCGT
TTCTGGGTGAGCAAAAACAGGAAGGCAAAATGCCGCAAAAAAGGGAATAAGGGCGACACGGAAATGTTGA
ATACTCATATTCTTCCTT
Features (pLannotate 1.2.2; 24 found; start..end, strand, type, name):
    119..143     -  CDS            KanR (fragment): aminoglycoside phosphotransferase; aph(3')-Ia; confers resistance to kanamycin
    254..842     +  rep_origin     ori: high-copy-number ColE1/pMB1/pBR322/pUC origin of replication
   1067..1084    +  terminator     rrnB T2 terminator (fragment): transcription terminator T2 from the E. coli rrnB gene
   1109..1128    -  CDS            lacZα (fragment): LacZα fragment of β-galactosidase; lacZ fragment
   1584..1600    +  protein_bind   lac operator: The lac repressor binds to the lac operator to inhibit transcription in E. coli. This inhibition can be relieved by adding lactose or isopropyl-β-D-thiogalactopyranoside (IPTG). lac repressor encoded by lacI
   1843..2146    +  enhancer       CMV enhancer: human cytomegalovirus immediate early enhancer
   2147..2350    +  promoter       CMV promoter: human cytomegalovirus (CMV) immediate early promoter
   2486..2529    +  intron         CMV intron (fragment): modified intron A from human cytomegalovirus
   2581..2599    +  promoter       SP6 promoter: promoter for bacteriophage SP6 RNA polymerase
   2603..2640    +  CDS            IgH signal sequence (fragment): signal sequence from the mouse immunoglobulin heavy chain variable region
   2749..3663    +  CDS            BSG (fragment): BASI_HUMAN - Experimental evidence at protein level: Swiss-Prot protein existence level 1. [Isoform 2]: (Microbial infection) Promotes entry of pentamer-expressing human cytomegalovirus (HCMV) into epithelial and endothelial cells. From Homo sapiens (Human).
   3760..3939    +  CDS            Comp (fragment): COMP_RAT - Experimental evidence at protein level: Swiss-Prot protein existence level 1. May play a role in the structural integrity of cartilage via its interaction with other extracellular matrix proteins such as the collagens and fibronectin. Can mediate the interaction of chondrocytes with the cartilage extracellular matrix through interaction with cell surface integrin receptors. Could play a role in the pathogenesis of osteoarthritis. Potent suppressor of apoptosis in both primary chondrocytes and transformed cells. Suppresses apoptosis by blocking the activation of caspase-3 and by indu
   3927..5379    +  CDS            SEAP (fragment): secreted alkaline phosphatase from human placenta The natural enzyme has a C-terminal transmembrane sequence that is replaced by a GPI anchor.
   5404..5445    +  CDS            AviTag™ (fragment): peptide tag that allows for enzymatic biotinylation
   5449..5472    +  CDS            8xHis: 8xHis affinity tag
   5618..5729    +  polyA_signal   bGH poly(A) signal: bovine growth hormone polyadenylation signal
   5730..5838    +  rep_origin     f1 ori (fragment): f1 bacteriophage origin of replication; arrow indicates direction of (+) strand synthesis
   5852..6181    +  promoter       SV40 promoter: SV40 enhancer and early promoter
   6229..6276    +  promoter       EM7 promoter: synthetic bacterial promoter&nbsp
   6295..6894    +  CDS            PuroR (fragment): puromycin N-acetyltransferase; pac from Streptomyces; confers resistance to puromycin
   6904..7029    +  CDS            ble (fragment): BLE_KLEPN - Experimental evidence at protein level: Swiss-Prot protein existence level 1. Binding protein with a strong affinity to the bleomycin family of antibiotics. Binds to CL990; an antimitotic-antibiotic compound. From Klebsiella pneumoniae.
   7024..7145    +  polyA_signal   SV40 poly(A) signal: SV40 polyadenylation signal
   7198..8058    -  CDS            AmpR: β-lactamase; bla; confers resistance to ampicillin, carbenicillin, and related antibiotics
   8061..89      -  promoter       AmpR promoter (fragment) (across the origin): bla
