[The description below was written by a language model from this plasmid's Addgene catalogue record and pLannotate feature annotations shown in this document.]
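Description:
pD649-HAsp-BSG-COMP5AP-AviTag-9xHis is a mammalian expression plasmid built on the pD649 backbone for producing a secreted, multimerised form of the extracellular domain of human BSG (basigin, also known as CD147 or EMMPRIN). It is propagated in E. coli from a high-copy ColE1/pUC-type origin under ampicillin selection (β-lactamase with its own promoter). The feature table also shows a cassette with an SV40 early promoter and a bacterial EM7 promoter upstream of a puromycin N-acetyltransferase sequence and an SV40 polyadenylation signal, which could allow puromycin selection in mammalian cells, although the catalogue entry does not list a mammalian selection marker. Short annotated fragments of KanR, lacZα, ble and an f1 origin appear to be backbone remnants rather than functional parts.

The expression unit is driven by the CMV immediate-early enhancer and promoter, followed by a fragment of CMV intron A and an SP6 promoter that also serves as a sequencing primer site. The plasmid name indicates an HA-type signal peptide ("HAsp"). The automated annotation marks a short partial match to an immunoglobulin heavy-chain signal sequence in this region, so the leader's exact identity is not settled by the record. The 915 bp BSG insert sits between preserved NotI and AscI sites and is fused at its C terminus to the rat COMP coiled-coil segment, which drives pentamer assembly, and to human placental alkaline phosphatase as an enzymatic reporter. An AviTag for site-specific biotinylation and a polyhistidine tag for purification follow (9xHis by name, annotated as 8xHis), and the unit ends with a bGH polyadenylation signal. The construct belongs to a collection used to map interactions among human IgSF cell-surface proteins, where pentamerisation raises avidity for detecting weak binding. The depositor notes that some plasmids in the collection may carry an IS4-like transposase insertion upstream of the CMV promoter.
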