Addgene plasmid #157306: pD649-HAsp-BSG-COMP5AP-AviTag-9xHis
Purpose: Mammalian expression of cell-surface protein extracellular domain fused to COMP5AP-AviTag-9xHis. Protein is secreted from cells.
Depositing lab: Chris Garcia. Depositing organization: Stanford University. Publication: A Human IgSF Cell-Surface Interactome Reveals a Complex Network of Protein-Protein Interactions. Wojtowicz WM, Vielmetter J, Fernandes RA, Siepe DH, Eastman CL, Chisholm GB, Cox S, Klock H, Anderson PW, Rue SM, Miller JJ, Glaser SM, Bragstad ML, Vance J, Lam AW, Lesley SA, Zinn K, Garcia KC. Cell. 2020 Aug 20;182(4):1027-1043.e17. doi: 10.1016/j.cell.2020.07.025. PubMed 32822567.
Backbone
  Vector backbone: pD649
  Backbone size w/o insert (bp): 7153
  Vector type: Mammalian Expression
Growth in bacteria
  Bacterial resistance: Ampicillin, 100 μg/mL
  Growth temperature: 37°C
  Growth strain: DH5alpha
  Copy number: High Copy
Gene/Insert
  Gene/Insert name: BSG (alt name: BASI)
  Species: H. sapiens (human)
  Insert size (bp): 915
  Entrez Gene: BSG (a.k.a. 5F7, CD147, EMMPRIN, EMPRIN, HAb18G, OK, TCSF)
  Promoter: CMV/SP6
  Tag / fusion protein: COMP5AP-AviTag-9xHis (C terminal on backbone)
  Cloning method: Restriction Enzyme; 5′ cloning site GCGGCCGC (not destroyed); 3′ cloning site GGCGCGCC (not destroyed)
  Sequencing primers: 5′ ATTTAGGTGACACTATAG; 3′ CGTCGCACTCCATCACGGTG
Resource information
  A portion of this plasmid was derived from a plasmid made by: synthesis by ThermoFisher
Terms and licenses: Academic/Nonprofit Terms; Industry Terms: Not Available to Industry
Depositor comments: Some plasmids in this collection may have an IS4-like element ISVsa5 family transposase upstream of the CMV promoter.
How to cite: pD649-HAsp-BSG-COMP5AP-AviTag-9xHis was a gift from Chris Garcia (Addgene plasmid # 157306 ; http://n2t.net/addgene:157306 ; RRID:Addgene_157306)
