>Addgene plasmid #157306 | pD649-HAsp-BSG-COMP5AP-AviTag-9xHis | depositor partial sequence | sequence record 303722 | insert (extracellular domain)
GCATCTGGTGCTGCTGGATTTGTTCAGGCTCCCCTGTCTCAGCAGAGATGGGTTGGAGGATCTGTGGAAC
TGCACTGTGAAGCCGTGGGAAGCCCTGTGCCTGAGATCCAATGGTGGTTCGAAGGACAGGGCCCCAACGA
TACCTGTTCTCAACTGTGGGATGGCGCCAGACTGGACAGAGTGCACATCCACGCCACATATCACCAGCAC
GCCGCCAGCACCATCAGCATCGATACACTGGTGGAAGAGGACACCGGCACCTACGAGTGCAGAGCCAGCA
ACGACCCCGACAGAAATCACCTGACACGGGCCCCTAGAGTGAAATGGGTTCGAGCACAGGCAGTGGTGCT
GGTGCTGGAACCTGGCACCGTGTTTACCACAGTGGAAGATCTGGGCAGCAAGATCCTGCTGACCTGCAGC
CTGAATGACAGCGCCACCGAAGTGACAGGCCACAGATGGCTGAAAGGCGGCGTGGTGCTGAAAGAAGATG
CCCTGCCTGGCCAGAAAACCGAGTTCAAGGTGGACTCCGATGACCAGTGGGGCGAGTACAGCTGTGTGTT
CCTGCCTGAACCTATGGGCACCGCCAATATCCAGCTGCACGGACCTCCAAGAGTGAAGGCCGTGAAGTCC
AGCGAGCACATCAATGAGGGCGAGACAGCCATGCTCGTGTGCAAGTCTGAAAGCGTGCCACCTGTGACCG
ACTGGGCCTGGTACAAGATCACCGATAGCGAGGACAAGGCCCTGATGAACGGCAGCGAGAGCAGATTCTT
CGTGTCCTCTAGCCAGGGCAGAAGCGAGCTGCACATCGAGAACCTGAACATGGAAGCCGATCCTGGCCAG
TACAGATGCAACGGCACAAGCAGCAAGGGCAGCGATCAGGCCATCATCACCCTGAGAGTCAGAAGCCACC
TGGCT
